Addgene plasmid #172796: pLBC0151
Purpose: Level 0 module containing CT_TurboID
Depositing lab: Benjamin Field. Publication: MoBiFC: development of a modular bimolecular fluorescence complementation toolkit for the analysis of chloroplast protein-protein interactions. Velay F, Soula M, Mehrez M, Belbachir C, D'Alessandro S, Laloi C, Crete P, Field B. Plant Methods. 2022 May 26;18(1):69. doi: 10.1186/s13007-022-00902-1. PubMed 35619173.
Backbone
  Vector backbone: pTWIST Kan
  Backbone manufacturer: Twist Biosciences
  Vector type: Synthetic Biology
Growth in bacteria
  Bacterial resistance: Kanamycin, 50 μg/mL
  Growth temperature: 37°C
  Growth strain: DH5alpha
  Copy number: High Copy
Gene/Insert
  Gene/Insert name: TurboID with 3XHA tag
  Species: Escherichia coli
  Mutation: no
  Cloning method: Restriction Enzyme; 5′ cloning site Unknown (unknown if destroyed)
Terms and licenses: Academic/Nonprofit Terms; Industry Terms: Not Available to Industry
Depositor comments: Please visit https://www.biorxiv.org/content/10.1101/2021.03.01.433373v1 for bioRxiv preprint.
How to cite: pLBC0151 was a gift from Benjamin Field (Addgene plasmid # 172796 ; http://n2t.net/addgene:172796 ; RRID:Addgene_172796)
