[The description below was written by a language model from this plasmid's Addgene catalogue record and pLannotate feature annotations shown in this document.]
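Description:
pLBC0151 is a small (about 3.3 kb) synthetic-biology parts plasmid built on the commercial pTWIST Kan cloning backbone. It is a "Level 0" module, meaning a basic storage vector holding a single standardised part for hierarchical modular assembly, here as part of a toolkit developed for analysing chloroplast protein-protein interactions in plants. It is maintained in E. coli through a high-copy ColE1/pUC-type origin of replication and selected with kanamycin via an aph(3')-Ia aminoglycoside phosphotransferase gene. The remaining backbone annotations are short remnants: a fragment of a pBluescript-type multiple cloning site, an rrnB T1 transcription terminator that insulates the insert region from read-through, and a small lacZα fragment.

The payload is the "CT_TurboID" part: a coding sequence annotated as E. coli birA, followed almost immediately by a 3xHA epitope tag. TurboID is an engineered, highly active variant of the BirA biotin ligase that promiscuously biotinylates nearby proteins, which is why the automated annotation recognises it as birA. The HA repeats allow immunodetection of the resulting fusion. The "CT" designation suggests a C-terminal tag module, intended to be fused downstream of a protein of interest during assembly, although the record does not spell this out. No promoter or plant terminator is annotated around the insert, consistent with a part that is not expressed on its own but is combined with promoter, coding and terminator modules in higher-level constructs. The flanking cloning sites and assembly overhangs are not stated. Its likely use is building proximity-labelling fusions to complement the toolkit's fluorescence complementation assays.
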