Features (pLannotate 1.2.2; 7 found; start..end, strand, type, name):
      1..589     -  rep_origin     ori: high-copy-number ColE1/pMB1/pBR322/pUC origin of replication
    725..1540    -  CDS            KanR: aminoglycoside phosphotransferase; aph(3')-Ia; confers resistance to kanamycin in bacteria or G418 (Geneticin®) in eukaryotes
   1656..1678    +  misc_feature   MCS (fragment): pBluescript multiple cloning site
   1678..1724    +  terminator     rrnB T1 terminator: transcription terminator T1 from the E. coli rrnB gene
   1826..1869    -  CDS            lacZα (fragment): LacZα fragment of β-galactosidase; lacZ fragment
   1942..2898    +  CDS            birA: BIRA_ECOLI - Also known as bioR, dhbB. Experimental evidence at protein level: Swiss-Prot protein existence level 1. Acts both as a biotin--[acetyl-CoA-carboxylase] ligase and a biotin-operon repressor. In the presence of ATP, BirA activates biotin to form the BirA-biotinyl-5'-adenylate (BirA-bio-5'-AMP or holoBirA) complex. HoloBirA can either transfer the biotinyl moiety to the biotin carboxyl carrier protein (BCCP) subunit of acetyl-CoA carboxylase, or bind to the biotin operator site and inhibit transcription of the operon. From Escherichia coli (strain K12).
   2905..2994    +  CDS            3xHA: three tandem HA epitope tags
>Addgene plasmid #172796 | pLBC0151 | addgene full sequence | sequence record 346339 | Addgene NGS Result
TTTCCATAGGCTCCGCCCCCCTGACGAGCATCACAAAAATCGACGCTCAAGTCAGAGGTGGCGAAACCCG
ACAGGACTATAAAGATACCAGGCGTTTCCCCCTGGAAGCTCCCTCGTGCGCTCTCCTGTTCCGACCCTGC
CGCTTACCGGATACCTGTCCGCCTTTCTCCCTTCGGGAAGCGTGGCGCTTTCTCATAGCTCACGCTGTAG
GTATCTCAGTTCGGTGTAGGTCGTTCGCTCCAAGCTGGGCTGTGTGCACGAACCCCCCGTTCAGCCCGAC
CGCTGCGCCTTATCCGGTAACTATCGTCTTGAGTCCAACCCGGTAAGACACGACTTATCGCCACTGGCAG
CAGCCACTGGTAACAGGATTAGCAGAGCGAGGTATGTAGGCGGTGCTACAGAGTTCTTGAAGTGGTGGCC
TAACTACGGCTACACTAGAAGAACAGTATTTGGTATCTGCGCTCTGCTGAAGCCAGTTACCTTCGGAAAA
AGAGTTGGTAGCTCTTGATCCGGCAAACAAACCACCGCTGGTAGCGGTGGTTTTTTTGTTTGCAAGCAGC
AGATTACGCGCAGAAAAAAAGGATCTCAAGAAGATCCTTTGATCTTTTCTACGGGGTCTGACGCTCTATT
CAACAAAGCCGCCGTCCCGTCAAGTCAGCGTAAATGGGTAGGGGGCTTCAAATCGTCCGCTCTGCCAGTG
TTACAACCAATTAACAAATTCTGATTAGAAAAACTCATCGAGCATCAAATGAAACTGCAATTTATTCATA
TCAGGATTATCAATACCATATTTTTGAAAAAGCCGTTTCTGTAATGAAGGAGAAAACTCACCGAGGCAGT
TCCATAGGATGGCAAGATCCTGGTATCGGTCTGCGATTCCGACTCGTCCAACATCAATACAACCTATTAA
TTTCCCCTCGTCAAAAATAAGGTTATCAAGTGAGAAATCACCATGAGTGACGACTGAATCCGGTGAGAAT
GGCAAAAGCTTATGCATTTCTTTCCAGACTTGTTCAACAGGCCAGCCATTACGCTCGTCATCAAAATCAC
TCGCATCAACCAAACCGTTATTCATTCGTGATTGCGCCTGAGCGAGACGAAATACGCGATCGCTGTTAAA
AGGACAATTACAAACAGGAATCGAATGCAACCGGCGCAGGAACACTGCCAGCGCATCAACAATATTTTCA
CCTGAATCAGGATATTCTTCTAATACCTGGAATGCTGTTTTCCCGGGGATCGCAGTGGTGAGTAACCATG
CATCATCAGGAGTACGGATAAAATGCTTGATGGTCGGAAGAGGCATAAATTCCGTCAGCCAGTTTAGTCT
GACCATCTCATCTGTAACATCATTGGCAACGCTACCTTTGCCATGTTTCAGAAACAACTCTGGCGCATCG
GGCTTCCCATACAATCGATAGATTGTCGCACCTGATTGCCCGACATTATCGCGAGCCCATTTATACCCAT
ATAAATCAGCATCCATGTTGGAATTTAATCGCGGCCTCGAGCAAGACGTTTCCCGTTGAATATGGCTCAT
AACACCCCTTGTATTACTGTTTATGTAAGCAGACAGTTTTATTGTTCATGATGATATATTTTTATCTTGT
GCAATGTAACATCAGAGATTTTGAGACACAACGTGGCTTTCCCCCGCCGCTCTAGAACTAGTGGATCCAA
ATAAAACGAAAGGCTCAGTCGAAAGACTGGGCCTTTCGTTTTATCTGTTGTTTGTCGCATTATACGAGAC
GTCCAGGTTGGGATACCTGAAACAAAACCCATCGTACGGCCAAGGAAGTCTCCAATAACTGTGATCCACC
ACAAGCGCCAGGGTTTTCCCAGTCACGACGTTGTAAAACGACGGCCAGTCATGCATAATCCGCACGCATC
TGGAATAAGGAAGTGCCATTCCGCCTGACCTTTTGGTCTCATTCGGCTTCTAAGGATAATACTGTTCCTT
TGAAGTTGATTGCTTTGTTGGCTAATGGAGAATTTCATTCTGGAGAACAATTGGGAGAAACTTTGGGAAT
GTCTAGAGCTGCTATTAATAAGCATATTCAAACTTTGAGAGATTGGGGAGTTGATGTTTTTACTGTTCCT
GGAAAGGGATATTCTTTGCCTGAACCTATTCCTTTGTTGAATGCTAAGCAAATTTTGGGACAATTGGATG
GAGGATCTGTTGCTGTTTTGCCTGTTGTTGATTCTACTAATCAATATTTGTTGGATAGAATTGGAGAATT
GAAGTCTGGAGATGCTTGTATTGCTGAATATCAACAAGCTGGAAGAGGATCTAGAGGAAGAAAGTGGTTT
TCTCCTTTTGGAGCTAATTTGTATTTGTCTATGTTTTGGAGATTGAAGAGAGGACCTGCTGCTATTGGAT
TGGGACCTGTTATTGGAATTGTTATGGCTGAAGCTTTGAGAAAGTTGGGAGCTGATAAGGTTAGAGTTAA
GTGGCCTAATGATTTGTATTTGCAAGATAGAAAGTTGGCTGGAATTTTGGTTGAATTGGCTGGAATTACT
GGAGATGCTGCTCAAATTGTTATTGGAGCTGGAATTAATGTTGCTATGAGAAGAGTTGAAGAATCTGTTG
TTAATCAAGGATGGATTACTTTGCAAGAAGCTGGAATTAATTTGGATAGAAATACTTTGGCTGCTACTTT
GATTAGAGAATTGAGAGCTGCTTTGGAATTGTTTGAACAAGAAGGATTGGCTCCTTATTTGCCTAGATGG
GAAAAGTTGGATAATTTTATTAATAGACCTGTTAAGTTGATTATTGGAGATAAGGAAATTTTTGGAATTT
CTAGAGGAATTGATAAGCAAGGAGCTTTGTTGTTGGAACAAGATGGAGTTATTAAGCCTTGGATGGGAGG
AGAAATTTCTTTGAGATCTGCTGAAAAGTTGCAATACCCATACGATGTTCCTGACTATGCGGGCTATCCC
TATGACGTCCCGGACTATGCAGGATCCTATCCATATGACGTTCCAGATTACGCTGCTTAAGCTTTGAGAC
CAAAAGGCTAGGTGGAGGCTCAGTGATGATAAGTCTGCGATGGTGGATGCATGTGTCATGGTCATAGCTG
TTTCCTGTGTGAAATTGTTATCCGCTCAGAGGGCACAATCCTATTCCGCGCTATCCGACAATCTCCAAGA
CATTAGGTGGAGTTCAGTTCGGCGTATGGCATATGTCGCTGGAAAGAACATGTGAGCAAAAGGCCAGCAA
AAGGCCAGGAACCGTAAAAAGGCCGCGTTGCTGGCGTT
